Addgene plasmid #145664: pGBW-m4046971
Purpose: Bacterial Expression plasmid for SARS-CoV-2 nsp11
Depositing lab: Ginkgo Bioworks & Benjie Chen. Depositing organization: Ginkgo Bioworks.
Backbone
  Vector backbone: ori-013 - marker | cmR
  Backbone size w/o insert (bp): 1462
  Vector type: Bacterial Expression
Growth in bacteria
  Bacterial resistance: Chloramphenicol, 25 μg/mL
  Growth temperature: 30°C
  Growth strain: DH5alpha
  Copy number: High Copy
Gene/Insert
  Gene/Insert name: SARS-CoV-2 nsp11
  Species: Escherichia coli str. K-12 substr. MG1655; Severe acute respiratory syndrome coronavirus 2
  Insert size (bp): 38
  Mutation: Escherichia coli recode 1
  Entrez Gene: ORF1ab (a.k.a. GU280_gp01)
  Promoter: Promoter | pT7 ; Operator | lacO ; RBS | T7_rbs ; Start Codon | ATG
  Tag / fusion protein: Cleavable TEV;6xHIS (C terminal on backbone)
  Cloning method: Unknown
Resource information
  A portion of this plasmid was derived from a plasmid made by: GinkgoBioworks
Depositor comments: NCBI Reference Sequence: YP_009725312.1
How to cite: pGBW-m4046971 was a gift from Ginkgo Bioworks & Benjie Chen (Addgene plasmid # 145664 ; http://n2t.net/addgene:145664 ; RRID:Addgene_145664)
