[The description below was written by a language model from this plasmid's Addgene catalogue record and pLannotate feature annotations shown in this document.]
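Description:
pGBW-m4046971 is a very compact, high-copy bacterial expression plasmid built to produce the SARS-CoV-2 nsp11 peptide in Escherichia coli. The minimal synthetic backbone consists of little more than a ColE1/pUC-type origin of replication and a chloramphenicol acetyltransferase (cat) gene driven by its native promoter, which provides chloramphenicol selection. A lambda t0 terminator follows the cat cassette and lies just upstream of the T7 promoter, insulating the expression unit from read-through. The whole plasmid is under 1.8 kb. Two sequence records are available, a depositor sequence and a repository sequencing result. They differ by a few bases in length and are in opposite orientation, but both show the same seven annotated features.

The expression cassette uses a bacteriophage T7 promoter followed directly by a lac operator and the strong T7 gene 10 ribosome binding site. Transcription therefore requires a host supplying T7 RNA polymerase. It can be repressed by lac repressor and induced with IPTG, but no lacI gene is annotated on the plasmid, so the repressor would have to come from the host. The insert is a short (38 bp listed) coding sequence for nsp11, a small cleavage product of the viral ORF1ab polyprotein region, recoded for E. coli codon usage. According to the catalogue entry it is fused at its C terminus to a TEV protease cleavage site and a 6xHis tag carried on the backbone, allowing affinity purification and subsequent tag removal. Neither feature table annotates the insert, the tag or a terminator downstream of the coding region. These details rest on the catalogue fields alone.

The plasmid belongs to a set of recoded SARS-CoV-2 constructs intended for recombinant production of the viral proteins in bacteria.
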