Features (pLannotate 1.2.2; 7 found; start..end, strand, type, name):
     20..38      +  promoter       T7 promoter: promoter for bacteriophage T7 RNA polymerase
     39..63      +  protein_bind   lac operator: The lac repressor binds to the lac operator to inhibit transcription in E. coli. This inhibition can be relieved by adding lactose or isopropyl-β-D-thiogalactopyranoside (IPTG). lac repressor encoded by lacI
     78..100     +  RBS            RBS: efficient ribosome binding site from bacteriophage T7 gene 10 (Olins and Rangwala, 1989)
    305..893     +  rep_origin     ori: high-copy-number ColE1/pMB1/pBR322/pUC origin of replication
    901..998     +  promoter       cat promoter: promoter of the E. coli cat gene encoding chloramphenicol acetyltransferase
    999..1655    +  CDS            cat: CAT_ECOLX - Experimental evidence at protein level: Swiss-Prot protein existence level 1. This enzyme is an effector of chloramphenicol resistance in bacteria. From Escherichia coli. This protein is used as a marker in many commonly used cloning vectors, such as pACYC184.
   1729..1763    +  terminator     lambda t0 terminator: minimal transcription terminator from phage lambda (Scholtissek and Grosse, 1987)
>Addgene plasmid #145664 | pGBW-m4046971 | depositor full sequence | sequence record 287841 | Full Sequence
GATCTCGATCCCGCGAAATTAATACGACTCACTATAGGGGAATTGTGAGCGGATAACAATTCCCCTCTAG
AAATAATTTTGTTTAACTTTAAGAAGGAGACTCTTCTATGAGCGCTGATGCGCAAAGTTTTCTCAATGGT
TTCGCCGTAGAGAACCTGTACTTTCAAAGCCACCATCATCACCATCATTAACCGGCTTATCGGTCAGTTT
CACCTGATTTACGTAAAAACCCGCTTCGGCGGGTTTTTGCTTTTGGAGGGGCAGAAAGATGAATGACTGT
CCACGACGCTATACCCAAAAGAAATTGAGATCCTTTTTTTCTGCGCGTAATCTGCTGCTTGCAAACAAAA
AAACCACCGCTACCAGCGGTGGTTTGTTTGCCGGATCAAGAGCTACCAACTCTTTTTCCGAAGGTAACTG
GCTTCAGCAGAGCGCAGATACCAAATACTGTTCTTCTAGTGTAGCCGTAGTTAGGCCACCACTTCAAGAA
CTCTGTAGCACCGCCTACATACCTCGCTCTGCTAATCCTGTTACCAGTGGCTGCTGCCAGTGGCGATAAG
TCGTGTCTTACCGGGTTGGACTCAAGACGATAGTTACCGGATAAGGCGCAGCGGTCGGGCTGAACGGGGG
GTTCGTGCACACAGCCCAGCTTGGAGCGAACGACCTACACCGAACTGAGATACCTACAGCGTGAGCTATG
AGAAAGCGCCACGCTTCCCGAAGGGAGAAAGGCGGACAGGTATCCGGTAAGCGGCAGGGTCGGAACAGGA
GAGCGCACGAGGGAGCTTCCAGGGGGAAACGCCTGGTATCTTTATAGTCCTGTCGGGTTTCGCCACCTCT
GACTTGAGCGTCGATTTTTGTGATGCTCGTCAGGGGGGCGGAGCCTATGGAAATTGATCGGGCACGTAAG
AGGTTCCAACTTTCACCATAATGAAATAAGATCACTACCGGGCGTATTTTTTGAGTTATCGAGATTTTCA
GGAGCTAAGGAAGCTAAAATGGAGAAAAAAATCACTGGATATACCACCGTTGATATATCCCAATGGCATC
GTAAAGAACATTTTGAGGCATTTCAGTCAGTTGCTCAATGTACCTATAACCAGACCGTTCAGCTGGATAT
TACGGCCTTTTTAAAGACCGTAAAGAAAAATAAGCACAAGTTTTATCCGGCCTTTATTCACATTCTTGCC
CGCCTGATGAATGCTCATCCGGAATTTCGTATGGCAATGAAAGACGGTGAGCTGGTGATATGGGATAGTG
TTCACCCTTGTTACACCGTTTTCCATGAGCAAACTGAAACGTTTTCATCGCTCTGGAGTGAATACCACGA
CGATTTCCGGCAGTTTCTACACATATATTCGCAAGATGTGGCGTGTTACGGTGAAAACCTGGCCTATTTC
CCTAAAGGGTTTATTGAGAATATGTTTTTCGTTTCAGCCAATCCCTGGGTGAGTTTCACCAGTTTTGATT
TAAACGTGGCCAATATGGACAACTTCTTCGCCCCCGTTTTCACCATGGGCAAATATTATACGCAAGGCGA
CAAGGTGCTGATGCCGCTGGCGATTCAGGTTCATCATGCCGTTTGTGATGGCTTCCATGTCGGCAGAATG
CTTAATGAATTACAACAGTACTGCGATGAGTGGCAGGGCGGGGCGTAATTTGATATCGAGCTCGCTTGGA
CTCCTGTTGATAGATCCAGTAATGACCTCAGAACTCCATCTGGATTTGTTCAGAACGCTCGGTTGCCGCC
GGGCGTTTTTTATTGGT
