Features (pLannotate 1.2.2; 7 found; start..end, strand, type, name):
    178..200     -  RBS            RBS: efficient ribosome binding site from bacteriophage T7 gene 10 (Olins and Rangwala, 1989)
    215..239     -  protein_bind   lac operator: The lac repressor binds to the lac operator to inhibit transcription in E. coli. This inhibition can be relieved by adding lactose or isopropyl-β-D-thiogalactopyranoside (IPTG). lac repressor encoded by lacI
    240..258     -  promoter       T7 promoter: promoter for bacteriophage T7 RNA polymerase
    286..320     -  terminator     lambda t0 terminator: minimal transcription terminator from phage lambda (Scholtissek and Grosse, 1987)
    394..1050    -  CDS            cat: CAT_ECOLX - Experimental evidence at protein level: Swiss-Prot protein existence level 1. This enzyme is an effector of chloramphenicol resistance in bacteria. From Escherichia coli. This protein is used as a marker in many commonly used cloning vectors, such as pACYC184.
   1051..1148    -  promoter       cat promoter: promoter of the E. coli cat gene encoding chloramphenicol acetyltransferase
   1156..1744    -  rep_origin     ori: high-copy-number ColE1/pMB1/pBR322/pUC origin of replication
>Addgene plasmid #145664 | pGBW-m4046971 | addgene full sequence | sequence record 292492 | Addgene NGS Result
GTCATTCATCTTTCTGCCCCTCCAAAAGCAAAAACCCGCCGAAGCGGGTTTTTACGTAAATCAGGTGAAA
CTGACCGATAAGCCGGTTAATGATGGTGATGATGGTGGCTTTGAAAGTACAGGTTCTCTACGGCGAAACC
ATTGAGAAAACTTTGCGCATCAGCGCTCATAGAAGAGTCTCCTTCTTAAAGTTAAACAAAATTATTTCTA
GAGGGGAATTGTTATCCGCTCACAATTCCCCTATAGTGAGTCGTATTAATTTCGCGGGATCGAGATCGAT
GACCAATAAAAAACGCCCGGCGGCAACCGAGCGTTCTGAACAAATCCAGATGGAGTTCTGAGGTCATTAC
TGGATCTATCAACAGGAGTCCAAGCGAGCTCGATATCAAATTACGCCCCGCCCTGCCACTCATCGCAGTA
CTGTTGTAATTCATTAAGCATTCTGCCGACATGGAAGCCATCACAAACGGCATGATGAACCTGAATCGCC
AGCGGCATCAGCACCTTGTCGCCTTGCGTATAATATTTGCCCATGGTGAAAACGGGGGCGAAGAAGTTGT
CCATATTGGCCACGTTTAAATCAAAACTGGTGAAACTCACCCAGGGATTGGCTGAAACGAAAAACATATT
CTCAATAAACCCTTTAGGGAAATAGGCCAGGTTTTCACCGTAACACGCCACATCTTGCGAATATATGTGT
AGAAACTGCCGGAAATCGTCGTGGTATTCACTCCAGAGCGATGAAAACGTTTCAGTTTGCTCATGGAAAA
CGGTGTAACAAGGGTGAACACTATCCCATATCACCAGCTCACCGTCTTTCATTGCCATACGAAATTCCGG
ATGAGCATTCATCAGGCGGGCAAGAATGTGAATAAAGGCCGGATAAAACTTGTGCTTATTTTTCTTTACG
GTCTTTAAAAAGGCCGTAATATCCAGCTGAACGGTCTGGTTATAGGTACATTGAGCAACTGACTGAAATG
CCTCAAAATGTTCTTTACGATGCCATTGGGATATATCAACGGTGGTATATCCAGTGATTTTTTTCTCCAT
TTTAGCTTCCTTAGCTCCTGAAAATCTCGATAACTCAAAAAATACGCCCGGTAGTGATCTTATTTCATTA
TGGTGAAAGTTGGAACCTCTTACGTGCCCGATCAATTTCCATAGGCTCCGCCCCCCTGACGAGCATCACA
AAAATCGACGCTCAAGTCAGAGGTGGCGAAACCCGACAGGACTATAAAGATACCAGGCGTTTCCCCCTGG
AAGCTCCCTCGTGCGCTCTCCTGTTCCGACCCTGCCGCTTACCGGATACCTGTCCGCCTTTCTCCCTTCG
GGAAGCGTGGCGCTTTCTCATAGCTCACGCTGTAGGTATCTCAGTTCGGTGTAGGTCGTTCGCTCCAAGC
TGGGCTGTGTGCACGAACCCCCCGTTCAGCCCGACCGCTGCGCCTTATCCGGTAACTATCGTCTTGAGTC
CAACCCGGTAAGACACGACTTATCGCCACTGGCAGCAGCCACTGGTAACAGGATTAGCAGAGCGAGGTAT
GTAGGCGGTGCTACAGAGTTCTTGAAGTGGTGGCCTAACTACGGCTACACTAGAAGAACAGTATTTGGTA
TCTGCGCTCTGCTGAAGCCAGTTACCTTCGGAAAAAGAGTTGGTAGCTCTTGATCCGGCAAACAAACCAC
CGCTGGTAGCGGTGGTTTTTTTGTTTGCAAGCAGCAGATTACGCGCAGAAAAAAAGGATCTCAAGCTTTT
TCTTTTGGGTATAGCGTCGTGGACA
